Addgene plasmid #148007: pnYC-NpM-SpDcp2_1-266_X
Purpose: Bacterial Expression of SpDCP2_1-266
Depositing lab: Elisa Izaurralde. Depositing organization: Max Planck Institute for Developmental Biology. Publication: Structure of the Dcp2-Dcp1 mRNA-decapping complex in the activated conformation. Valkov E, Muthukumar S, Chang CT, Jonas S, Weichenrieder O, Izaurralde E. Nat Struct Mol Biol. 2016 Jun;23(6):574-9. doi: 10.1038/nsmb.3232. Epub 2016 May 16. PubMed 27183195.
Backbone
  Vector backbone: Unknown
  Vector type: Bacterial Expression
Growth in bacteria
  Bacterial resistance: Chloramphenicol, 25 μg/mL
  Growth temperature: 37°C
  Growth strain: DH5alpha
  Copy number: Low Copy
Gene/Insert
  Gene/Insert name: SpDCP2_1-266
  Species: S. pombe (fission yeast)
  Entrez Gene: dcp2 (a.k.a. SPAC19A8.12)
  Cloning method: Unknown
Terms and licenses: Academic/Nonprofit Terms; Industry Terms: Not Available to Industry
Depositor comments: codon optimized cDNA from GeneArt Plasmids from this collection were made available to the research community and donated after the lab closed. Please note that the sequence provided by the depositing laboratory may be theoretical/predicted or based on Sanger sequencing results. There may be discrepancies between sequencing results obtained by Addgene and the depositor sequence. If an Addgene verified sequence is not available, please contact before placing your order to request that our lab fully sequence the plasmid.
How to cite: pnYC-NpM-SpDcp2_1-266_X was a gift from Elisa Izaurralde (Addgene plasmid # 148007 ; http://n2t.net/addgene:148007 ; RRID:Addgene_148007)
