[The description below was written by a language model from this plasmid's Addgene catalogue record and pLannotate feature annotations shown in this document.]
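Description:
pnYC-NpM-SpDcp2_1-266_X is a 6,281-nt bacterial expression plasmid for producing an N-terminal fragment (residues 1–266) of Dcp2, the catalytic subunit of the mRNA-decapping complex from the fission yeast Schizosaccharomyces pombe. The catalogue lists the backbone as unknown. The annotated features, however, show a pACYC-like architecture: a p15A origin of replication, a chloramphenicol acetyltransferase gene under its own cat promoter, and several disrupted fragments of a tetracycline resistance gene flanking the expression cassette, consistent with that cassette having been inserted into the tet region. The plasmid is selected with chloramphenicol and is recorded as low copy. Because p15A is compatible with ColE1-type origins, the plasmid can be maintained alongside a second expression vector in the same E. coli cell. This would suit co-expression of binding partners, although the record does not say it was used that way.

The expression cassette runs from a T7 promoter with an adjacent lac operator and the T7 gene 10 ribosome binding site, so transcription depends on T7 RNA polymerase and is inducible with IPTG. The open reading frame begins with a cytosolic maltose-binding protein lacking its signal sequence. MBP acts as an N-terminal solubility and affinity tag and is followed, after a short linker, by the Dcp2 coding region, which the depositor describes as a codon-optimized synthetic cDNA. A short match to a T7 gene 10-derived sequence lies just upstream of the T7 terminator, downstream of the insert. The plasmid is associated with structural work on the Dcp2–Dcp1 decapping complex in its activated conformation, so its likely use is recombinant protein production for biochemical and structural studies. The depositor's sequence may be theoretical rather than fully verified.
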