Features (pLannotate 1.2.2; 18 found; start..end, strand, type, name):
    739..834     -  CDS            resD (fragment): REDF_ECOLI - Also known as D. Protein inferred from homology: Swiss-Prot protein existence level 3. Acts as a repressor of transcription and as a site-specific resolvase that cleaves at the RfsF site. From Escherichia coli (strain K12).
    824..881     +  CDS            TcR (fragment): tetracycline efflux protein; tet; confers resistance to tetracycline
    878..971     -  CDS            TcR (fragment): tetracycline efflux protein; tet; confers resistance to tetracycline
   1475..2375    -  CDS            TcR (fragment): tetracycline efflux protein; tet; confers resistance to tetracycline
   2402..2420    +  promoter       T7 promoter: promoter for bacteriophage T7 RNA polymerase
   2421..2445    +  protein_bind   lac operator: The lac repressor binds to the lac operator to inhibit transcription in E. coli. This inhibition can be relieved by adding lactose or isopropyl-β-D-thiogalactopyranoside (IPTG). lac repressor encoded by lacI
   2460..2482    +  RBS            RBS: efficient ribosome binding site from bacteriophage T7 gene 10 (Olins and Rangwala, 1989)
   2493..3589    +  CDS            MBP (fragment): maltose binding protein from E. coli; malE (mutated); This version of the gene does not encode a signal sequence, so MBP will remain in the cytosol.
   3632..4429    +  CDS            dcp2 (fragment): DCP2_SCHPO - Experimental evidence at protein level: Swiss-Prot protein existence level 1. Catalytic component of the decapping complex necessary for the degradation of mRNAs, both in normal mRNA turnover and in nonsense- mediated mRNA decay. Removes the 7-methyl guanine cap structure from mRNA molecules, yielding a 5'-phosphorylated mRNA fragment and 7m-GDP. Decapping is the major pathway of mRNA degradation in yeast. It occurs through deadenylation, decapping and subsequent 5' to 3' exonucleolytic decay of the transcript body. From Schizosaccharomyces pombe (strain 972 / ATCC 24843) (Fission
   4470..4519    +  CDS            SET1 (fragment): solubility-enhancement tag derived from T7 phage gene 10B
   4527..4574    +  terminator     T7 terminator: transcription terminator for bacteriophage T7 RNA polymerase
   4597..4701    -  CDS            TcR (fragment): tetracycline efflux protein; tet; confers resistance to tetracycline
   4749..4777    -  promoter       tet promoter: E. coli promoter for tetracycline efflux protein gene
   4889..5434    +  rep_origin     p15A ori: Plasmids containing the medium-copy-number p15A origin of replication can be propagated in E. coli cells that contain a second plasmid with the ColE1 origin.
   5522..5577    +  rep_origin     RSF ori (fragment): Plasmids containing the RSF 1030 origin of replication can be propagated in E. coli cells that contain additional plasmids with compatible origins.
   5696..5839    -  mobile_element IS1 (fragment): prokaryotic transposable element IS1
   5960..6062    +  promoter       cat promoter: promoter of the E. coli cat gene encoding chloramphenicol acetyltransferase
   6063..441     +  CDS            CmR (across the origin): chloramphenicol acetyltransferase; cat; confers resistance to chloramphenicol
>Addgene plasmid #148007 | pnYC-NpM-SpDcp2_1-266_X | depositor full sequence | sequence record 290454 | Full Sequence
GGTATGGCAATGAAAGACGGTGAGCTGGTGATATGGGATAGTGTTCACCCTTGTTACACCGTTTTCCATG
AGCAAACTGAAACGTTTTCATCGCTCTGGAGTGAATACCACGACGATTTCCGGCAGTTTCTACACATATA
TTCGCAAGATGTGGCGTGTTACGGTGAAAACCTGGCCTATTTCCCTAAAGGGTTTATTGAGAATATGTTT
TTCGTCTCAGCCAATCCCTGGGTGAGTTTCACCAGTTTTGATTTAAACGTGGCCAATATGGACAACTTCT
TCGCCCCCGTTTTCACCATGGGCAAATATTATACGCAAGGCGACAAGGTGCTGATGCCGCTGGCGATTCA
GGTTCATCATGCCGTCTGTGATGGCTTCCATGTCGGCAGAATGCTTAATGAATTACAACAGTACTGCGAT
GAGTGGCAGGGCGGGGCGTAATTTTTTTAAGGCAGTTATTGGTGCCCTTAAACGCCTGGTGCTACGCCTG
AATAAGTGATAATAAGCGGATGAATGGCAGAAATTCGAAAGCAAATTCGACCCGGTCGTCGGTTCAGGGC
AGGGTCGTTAAATAGCCGCTTATGTCTATTGCTGGTTTACCGGTTTATTGACTACCGGAAGCAGTGTGAC
CGTGTGCTTCTCAAATGCCTGAGGCCAGTTTGCTCAGGCTCTCCCCGTGGAGGTAATAATTGACGATATG
ATCATTTATTCTGCCTCCCAGAGCCTGATAAAAACGGTTAGCGCTTCGTTAATACAGATGTAGGTGTTCC
ACAGGGTAGCCAGCAGCATCCTGCGATGCAGATCCGGAACATAATGGTGCAGGGCGCTTGTTTCGGCGTG
GGTATGGTGGCAGGCCCCGTGGCCGGGGGACTGTTGGGCGCTGCCGGCACCTGTCCTACGAGTTGCATGA
TAAAGAAGACAGTCATAAGTGCGGCGACGATAGTCATGCCCCGCGCCCACCGGAAGGAGCTACCGGACAG
CGGTGCGGACTGTTGTAACTCAGAATAAGAAATGAGGCCGCTCATGGCGTTGACTCTCAGTCATAGTATC
GTGGTATCACCGGTTGGTTCCACTCTCTGTTGCGGGCAACTTCAGCAGCACGTAGGGGACTTCCGCGTTT
CCAGACTTTACGAAACACGGAAACCGAAGACCATTCATGTTGTTGCTCAGGTCGCAGACGTTTTGCAGCA
GCAGTCGCTTCACGTTCGCTCGCGTATCGGTGATTCATTCTGCTAACCAGTAAGGCAACCCCGCCAGCCT
AGCCGGGTCCTCAACGACAGGAGCACGATCATGCGCACCCGTGGCCAGGACCCAACGCTGCCCGAGATGC
GCCGCGTGCGGCTGCTGGAGATGGCGGACGCGATGGATATGTTCTGCCAAGGGTTGGTTTGCGCATTCAC
AGTTCTCCGCAAGAATTGATTGGCTCCAATTCTTGGAGTGGTGAATCCGTTAGCGAGGTGCCGCCGGCTT
CCATTCAGGTCGAGGTGGCCCGGCTCCATGCACCGCGACGCAACGCGGGGAGGCAGACAAGGTATAGGGC
GGCGCCTACAATCCATGCCAACCCGTTCCATGTGCTCGCCGAGGCGGCATAAATCGCCGTGACGATCAGC
GGTCCAGTGATCGAAGTTAGGCTGGTAAGAGCCGCGAGCGATCCTTGAAGCTGTCCCTGATGGTCGTCAT
CTACCTGCCTGGACAGCATGGCCTGCAACGCGGGCATCCCGATGCCGCCGGAAGCGAGAAGAATCATAAT
GGGGAAGGCCATCCAGCCTCGCGTCGCGAACGCCAGCAAGACGTAGCCCAGCGCGTCGGCCGCCATGCCG
GCGATAATGGCCTGCTTCTCGCCGAAACGTTTGGTGGCGGGACCAGTGACGAAGGCTTGAGCGAGGGCGT
GCAAGATTCCGAATACCGCAAGCGACAGGCCGATCATCGTCGCGCTCCAGCGAAAGCGGTCCTCGCCGAA
AATGACCCAGAGCGCTGCCGGCACCTGTCCTACGAGTTGCATGATAAAGAAGACAGTCATAAGTGCGGCG
ACGATAGTCATGCCCCGCGCCCACCGGAAGGAGCTGACTGGGTTGAAGGCTCTCAAGGGCATCGGTCGAC
GCTCTCCCTTATGCGACTCCTGCATTAGGAAGCAGCCCAGTAGTAGGTTGAGGCCGTTGAGCACCGCCGC
CGCAAGGAATGGTGCATGCAAGGAGATGGCGCCCAACAGTCCCCCGGCCACGGGGCCTGCCACCATACCC
ACGCCGAAACAAGCGCTCATGAGCCCGAAGTGGCGAGCCCGATCTTCCCCATCGGTGATGTCGGCGATAT
AGGCGCCAGCAACCGCACCTGTGGCGCCGGTGATGCCGGCCACGATGCGTCCGGCGTAGAGGATCAGACT
AAGATCTCGATCCCGCGAAATTAATACGACTCACTATAGGGGAATTGTGAGCGGATAACAATTCCCCACT
AGTAATAATTTTGTTTAACTTTAAGAAGGAGATATACCATGGAAACTGAAGAAGGTAAACTGGTAATCTG
GATTAACGGCGATAAAGGCTATAACGGTCTCGCTGAAGTCGGTAAGAAATTCGAGAAAGATACCGGAATT
AAAGTCACCGTTGAGCATCCGGATAAACTGGAAGAGAAATTCCCACAGGTTGCGGCAACTGGCGATGGCC
CTGACATTATCTTCTGGGCACACGACCGCTTTGGTGGCTACGCTCAATCTGGCCTGTTGGCTGAAATCAC
CCCGGACAAAGCGTTCCAGGACAAGCTGTATCCGTTTACCTGGGATGCCGTACGTTACAACGGCAAGCTG
ATTGCTTACCCGATCGCTGTTGAAGCGTTATCGCTGATTTATAACAAAGACCTGCTGCCGAACCCGCCAA
AAACCTGGGAAGAGATCCCGGCGCTGGATAAAGAACTGAAAGCGAAAGGTAAGAGCGCCCTGATGTTCAA
CCTGCAAGAACCGTACTTCACCTGGCCGCTGATTGCTGCTGACGGGGGTTATGCGTTCAAGTATGAAAAC
GGCAAGTACGACATTAAAGACGTGGGCGTGGATAACGCTGGCGCGAAAGCGGGTCTGACCTTCCTGGTTG
ACCTGATTAAAAACAAACACATGAATGCAGACACCGATTACTCCATCGCAGAAGCTGCCTTTAATAAAGG
CGAAACAGCGATGACCATCAACGGCCCGTGGGCATGGTCCAACATCGACACCAGCAAAGTGAATTATGGT
GTAACGGTACTGCCGACCTTCAAGGGTCAACCATCCAAACCGTTCGTTGGCGTGCTGAGCGCAGGTATTA
ACGCCGCCAGTCCGAACAAAGAGCTGGCAAAAGAGTTCCTCGAAAACTATCTGCTGACTGATGAAGGTCT
GGAAGCGGTTAATAAAGACAAACCGCTGGGTGCCGTAGCGCTGAAGTCTTACGAGGAAGAGTTGGCGAAA
GATCCACGTATTGCCGCCACGATGGAAAACGCCCAGAAAGGTGAAATCATGCCGAACATCCCGCAGATGT
CCGCTTTCTGGTATGCCGTGCGTACTGCGGTGATCAACGCCGCCAGCGGTCGTCAGACTGTCGATGAAGC
CCTTAAAGACGCGCAGACTGGTACCGGCAGCGGCCTGGAAGTTCTGTTCCAGGGGCCCCATATGAGCTTT
ACCAATGCAACCTTTAGCCAGGTTCTGGATGATCTGAGCGCACGTTTTATTCTGAATCTGCCTGCAGAAG
AACAGAGCAGCGTTGAACGTCTGTGTTTTCAGATTGAACAGGCCCATTGGTTTTATGAGGATTTTATTCG
TGCACAGAATGATCAGCTGCCGAGCCTGGGTCTGCGTGTTTTTAGCGCAAAACTGTTTGCACATTGTCCG
CTGCTGTGGAAATGGTCAAAAGTTCATGAAGAGGCCTTTGATGATTTCCTGCGTTATAAAACCCGTATTC
CGGTTCGTGGTGCAATTATGCTGGATATGAGCATGCAGCAGTGTGTTCTGGTGAAAGGTTGGAAAGCAAG
CAGCGGTTGGGGTTTTCCGAAAGGTAAAATTGATAAAGATGAGAGCGACGTGGATTGTGCAATTCGTGAA
GTTTATGAAGAAACCGGCTTTGATTGTAGCAGCCGTATTAATCCGAACGAGTTTATTGATATGACCATTC
GTGGTCAGAATGTGCGCCTGTATATCATTCCGGGTATTAGCCTGGATACCCGTTTTGAAAGCCGTACCCG
TAAAGAAATTAGCAAAATCGAATGGCACAACCTGATGGATCTGCCGACCTTCAAAAAAAACAAACCGCAG
ACCATGAAAAACAAATTCTATATGGTGATCCCGTTTCTGGCACCGCTGAAAAAATGGATCAAAAAACGTA
ACATTGCCAACAACACCACCAAAGAGAAAAACATTAGCGTTGATGTTGATGCAGATGCAAGCAGCCAGCT
GCTGAGTCTGCTGAAAAGCTAAGGATCCTAATAGTCTAGAGCTAGCCCTAGGAGATCCGGCTGCTAACAA
AGCCCGAAAGGAAGCTGAGTTGGCTGCTGCCACCGCTGAGCAATAACTAGCATAACCCCTTGGGGCCTCT
AAACGGGTCTTGAGGGGTTTTTTGCTGAAAGGAGGAACTATATCCGGATATCCCGCAAGAGGCCCGGCAG
TACCGGCATAACCAAGCCTATGCCTACAGCATCCAGGGTGACGGTGCCGAGGATGACGATGAGCGCATTG
TTAGATTTCATACACGGTGCCTGACTGCGTTAGCAATTTAACTGTGATAAACTACCGCATTAAAGCTTAT
CGATGATAAGCTGTCAAACATGAGAATTACAACTTATATCGTATGGGGCTGACTTCAGGTGCTACATTTG
AAGAGATAAATTGCACTGAAATCAAGAAATATTTTATCTGATTAATAAGATGATCTTCTTGAGATCGTTT
TGGTCTGCGCGTAATCTCTTGCTCTGAAAACGAAAAAACCGCCTTGCAGGGCGGTTTTTCGAAGGTTCTC
TGAGCTACCAACTCTTTGAACCGAGGTAACTGGCTTGGAGGAGCGCAGTCACCAAAACTTGTCCTTTCAG
TTTAGCCTTAACCGGCGCATGACTTCAAGACTAACTCCTCTAAATCAATTACCAGTGGCTGCTGCCAGTG
GTGCTTTTGCATGTCTTTCCGGGTTGGACTCAAGACGATAGTTACCGGATAAGGCGCAGCGGTCGGACTG
AACGGGGGGTTCGTGCATACAGTCCAGCTTGGAGCGAACTGCCTACCCGGAACTGAGTGTCAGGCGTGGA
ATGAGACAAACGCGGCCATAACAGCGGAATGACACCGGTAAACCGAAAGGCAGGAACAGGAGAGCGCACG
AGGGAGCCGCCAGGGGGAAACGCCTGGTATCTTTATAGTCCTGTCGGGTTTCGCCACCACTGATTTGAGC
GTCAGATTTCGTGATGCTTGTCAGGGGGGCGGAGCCTATGGAAAAACGGCTTTGCCGCGGCCCTCTCACT
TCCCTGTTAAGTATCTTCCTGGCATCTTCCAGGAAATCTCCGCCCCGTTCGTAAGCCATTTCCGCTCGCC
GCAGTCGAACGACCGAGCGTAGCGAGTCAGTGAGCGAGGAAGCGGAATATATCCTGTATCACATATTCTG
CTGACGCACCGGTGCAGCCTTTTTTCTCCTGCCACATGAAGCACTTCACTGACACCCTCATCAGTGCCAA
CATAGTAAGCCAGTATACACTCCCCTAGCGCTGATGTCCGGCGGTGCTTTTGCCGTTACGCACCACCCCG
TCAGTAGCTGAACAGGAGGGACAGCTGATAGAAACAGAAGCCACTGGAGCACCTCAAAAACACCATCATA
CACTAAATCAGTAAGTTGGCAGCATCACCCGACGCACTTTGCGCCGAATAAATACCTGTGACGGAAGATC
ACTTCGCAGAATAAATAAATCCTGGTGTCCCTGTTGATACCGGGAAGCCCTGGGCCAACTTTTGGCGAAA
ATGAGACGTTGATCGGCACGTAAGAGGTTCCAACTTTCACCATAATGAAATAAGATCACTACCGGGCGTA
TTTTTTGAGTTATCGAGATTTTCAGGAGCTAAGGAAGCTAAAATGGAGAAAAAAATCACTGGATATACCA
CCGTTGATATATCCCAATGGCATCGTAAAGAACATTTTGAGGCATTTCAGTCAGTTGCTCAATGTACCTA
TAACCAGACCGTTCAGCTGGATATTACGGCCTTTTTAAAGACCGTAAAGAAAAATAAGCACAAGTTTTAT
CCGGCCTTTATTCACATTCTTGCCCGCCTGATGAATGCTCATCCGGAATTC
